>Addgene plasmid #130834 | GFP-PK1Dexp | addgene full sequence | sequence record 255191 | Addgene NGS Result
TGAGACTTTTCAACAAAGGGTAATATCGGGAAACCTCCTCGGATTCCATTGCCCAGCTATCTGTCACTTC
ATCAAAAGGACAGTAGAAAAGGAAGGTGGCACCTACAAATGCCATCATTGCGATAAAGGAAAGGCTATCG
TTCAAGATGCCCCTGCCGACAGTGGTCCCAAAGATGGACCCCCACCCACGAGGAGCATCGTGGAAAAAGA
AGACGTTCCAACCACGTCTTCAAAGCAAGTGGATTGATGTGATATCTCCACTGACGTAAGGGATGACGCA
CAATCCCACTATCCTTCGCAAGACCCTTCCTCTATATAAGGAAGTTCATTTCATTTGGAGAGGACTCCGG
TATTTTTACAACAATTACCACAACAAAACAAACAACAAACAACATTACAATTTACTATTCTAGTCGACCT
GCAGGCGGCCGCACTAGTGATATCACAAGTTTGTACAAAAAAGCAGGCTTCATGGTCTCCAAGGGGGAGG
AGCTGTTCACCGGCGTGGTCCCAATCCTCGTCGAGCTGGACGGGGATGTTAACGGCCACAAGTTCTCCGT
GAGCGGCGAGGGGGAGGGCGACGCCACCTACGGGAAGCTCACGCTGAAGTTCATTTGCACGACCGGCAAG
CTGCCGGTGCCCTGGCCAACCCTGGTCACAACTCTGACGTACGGCGTCCAGTGCTTCTCCCGCTACCCGG
ACCACATGAAGCAGCATGATTTCTTCAAGAGCGCCATGCCGGAGGGCTACGTTCAGGAGCGCACCATCTT
CTTCAAGGACGATGGCAACTACAAGACAAGGGCGGAGGTTAAGTTCGAGGGCGACACTCTCGTGAACCGG
ATCGAGCTGAAGGGCATTGACTTCAAGGAGGATGGGAATATTCTCGGCCACAAGCTGGAGTACAACTACA
ATTCGCATAACGTCTACATCATGGCTGACAAGCAGAAGAACGGCATTAAGGTTAATTTCAAGATCCGCCA
CAATATTGAGGACGGCTCCGTGCAGCTCGCGGATCATTACCAGCAGAACACGCCGATCGGGGACGGCCCT
GTCCTCCTGCCGGATAATCACTACCTCTCGACGCAGTCTGCGCTGTCAAAGGACCCGAACGAGAAGAGGG
ATCATATGGTTCTCCTGGAGTTCGTGACAGCCGCGGGGATCACTCTCGGCATGGACGAGCTGTACAAGGG
GGCGGGCGACTACAAGGACGATGACGATAAGGCTTACCCCTACGACGTGCCAGATTACGCTGGGGCCGGC
GGATCCATGGACATGCCGCCGGCGGCGCAGGGACGGAGGGCGATCGCCGTGGTGGACCGGAAGCTTGACG
AGCTCTGCGCCTGCCTCGACGACGCGATGTCGTCCAGGCAGCGGAGCCCGTACGCGGAGGAGCGGCTCCG
CGCGGAGATCAAGTCGAGGGCCGACTTCCTTCGGTCGCTCATGGCCGCCGAGGTGGACTGCCACGGCGGG
ACGCGCCCGGAGCACCTGGCTGAGGCCGAGGCGCGCTTCGCCGTCCTAGAGGCCACGTTCGATCGGTGGG
CGCGGCGCGCAGTCGCTGCACCTGAACCAGTCGTCGAGGAGAAGGAGGAGGAGGCCGACTCCTTGGGGTC
CTCCCGGTCCACGTGCTCCTGCACCGAGTCGTGCCAGGAGGCGACGGAGGGGGACGCCATGCGCGACGCC
GTGGAAACACGCGGCAAGGAGGGGACGTCGGATGGCATCGCCGAGGACAACGACGCCGAATGCGAGACGG
TGGTAATCCGCAGGGAGGAGGCGGCGGCGGTTCCTGTTGCCAAGAAGCGGGATGAGGCTATGGGAACACG
CGAGGAGGTGGCGCTGGACGCCATTGCCAAGAAGAAGGGCGATACCGATCGCGATGCCGCGGCGGAGACG
GGGAGGAGGACCGTAGACCAGCGGCGCTGGTGGAGGCGGAGTGCTGCCTGGTGCGGTGCAGCCGGCGTCG
TCGCGTTGGTCGCGGTCGGGTTGGCGGTGGAGTTGGTCGCGGTGGCTGACCACGATGTGAATGCTTACGT
TGTTCCGACGTAGCCTGCAGGCAGACCCAGCTTTCTTGTACAAAGTGGTGATATCCCGCGGCCATGCTAG
AGTCCGCAAAAATCACCAGTCTCTCTCTACAAATCTATCTCTCTCTATTTTTCTCCAGAATAATGTGTGA
GTAGTTCCCAGATAAGGGAATTAGGGTTCTTATAGGGTTTCGCTCATGTGTTGAGCATATAAGAAACCCT
TAGTATGTATTTGTATTTGTAAAATACTTCTATCAATAAAATTTCTAATTCCTAAAACCAAAATCCAGTG
ACCTGCAGGCATGCGACGTCGGGCCCTCTAGAGGATCCCCGGGTACCGCGAATTATCGATCATGAGCGGA
GAATTAAGGGAGTCACGTTATGACCCCCGCCGATGACGCGGGACAAGCCGTTTTACGTTTGGAACTGACA
GAACCGCAACGTTGAAGGAGCCACTGAGCCGCGGGTTTCTGGAGTTTAATGAGCTAAGCACATACGTCAG
AAACCATTATTGCGCGTTCAAAAGTCGCCTAAGGTCACTATCAGCTAGCAAATATTTCTTGTCAAAAATG
CTCCACTGACGTTCCATAAATTCCCCTCGGTATCCAATTAGAGTCTCATATTCACTCTCAACTCGAATCC
CCCCTATGAAAAAGCCTGAACTCACCGCGACGTCTGTCGAGAAGTTTCTGATCGAAAAGTTCGACAGCGT
CTCCGACCTGATGCAGCTCTCGGAGGGCGAAGAATCTCGTGCTTTCAGCTTCGATGTAGGAGGGCGTGGA
TATGTCCTGCGGGTAAATAGCTGCGCCGATGGTTTCTACAAAGATCGTTATGTTTATCGGCACTTTGCAT
CGGCCGCGCTCCCGATTCCGGAAGTGCTTGACATTGGGGAGTTCAGCGAGAGCCTGACCTATTGCATCTC
CCGCCGTGCACAGGGTGTCACGTTGCAAGACCTGCCTGAAACCGAACTGCCCGCTGTTCTTCAGCCGGTC
GCGGAGGCTATGGATGCTATCGCTGCGGCCGATCTTAGCCAGACGAGCGGGTTCGGCCCATTCGGACCGC
AAGGAATCGGTCAATACACTACATGGCGTGATTTCATATGCGCGATTGCTGATCCCCATGTGTATCACTG
GCAAACTGTGATGGACGACACCGTCAGTGCGTCCGTCGCGCAGGCTCTCGATGAGCTGATGCTTTGGGCC
GAGGACTGCCCCGAAGTCCGGCACCTCGTGCACGCGGATTTCGGCTCCAACAATGTCCTGACGGACAATG
GCCGCATAACAGCGGTCATTGACTGGAGCGAGGCGATGTTCGGGGATTCCCAATACGAGGTCGCCAACAT
CTTCTTCTGGAGGCCGTGGTTGGCTTGTATGGAGCAGCAGACGCGCTACTTCGAGCGGAGGCATCCGGAG
CTTGCAGGATCGCCAAGGCTCCGGGCGTATATGCTCCGCATTGGTCTTGACCAACTCTATCAGAGCTTGG
TTGACGGCAATTTCGATGATGCAGCTTGGGCGCAGGGTCGATGCGACGCAATCGTCCGATCCGGAGCCGG
GACTGTCGGGCGTACACAAATCGCCCGCAGAAGCGCGGCCGTCTGGACCGATGGCTGTGTAGAAGTACTC
GCCGATAGTGGAAACCGACGCCCCAGCACTCGTCCGAGGGCAAAGGAATAGAGTAGATGCCGACCGAACA
AGAGCTGATTTCGAGAACGCCTCAGCCAGCAACTCGCGCGAGCCTAGCAAGGCAAATGCGAGAGAACGGC
CTTACGCTTGGTGGCACAGTTCTCGTCCACAGTTCGCTAAGCTCGCTCGGCTGGGTCGCGGGAGGGCCGG
TCGCAGTGATTCAGGAATTAATTCCCTAGAGTCAAGCAGATCGTTCAAACATTTGGCAATAAAGTTTCTT
AAGATTGAATCCTGTTGCCGGTCTTGCGATGATTATCATATAATTTCTGTTGAATTACGTTAAGCATGTA
ATAATTAACATGTAATGCATGACGTTATTTATGAGATGGGTTTTTATGATTAGAGTCCCGCAATTATACA
TTTAATACGCGATAGAAAACAAAATATAGCGCGCAAACTAGGATAAATTATCGCGCGCGGTGTCATCTAT
GTTACTAGATCGACCGGCATGCAAGCTGATAATTCAATTCGGCGTTAATTCAGTACATTAAAAACGTCCG
CAATGTGTTATTAAGTTGTCTAAGCGTCAATTTGTTTACACCACAATATATCCTGCCACCAGCCAGCCAA
CAGCTCCCCGACCGGCAGCTCGGCACAAAATCACCACTCGATACAGGCAGCCCATCAGTCCGGGACGGCG
TCAGCGGGAGAGCCGTTGTAAGGCGGCAGACTTTGCTCATGTTACCGATGCTATTCGGAAGAACGGCAAC
TAAGCTGCCGGGTTTGAAACACGGATGATCTCGCGGAGGGTAGCATGTTGATTGTAACGATGACAGAGCG
TTGCTGCCTGTGATCAATTCGGGCACGAACCCAGTGGACATAAGCCTGTTCGGTTCGTAAGCTGTAATGC
AAGTAGCGTATGCGCTCACGCAACTGGTCCAGAACCTTGACCGAACGCAGCGGTGGTAACGGCGCAGTGG
CGGTTTTCATGGCTTGTTATGACTGTTTTTTTGGGGTACAGTCTATGCCTCGGGCATCCAAGCAGCAAGC
GCGTTACGCCGTGGGTCGATGTTTGATGTTATGGAGCAGCAACGATGTTACGCAGCAGGGCAGTCGCCCT
AAAACAAAGTTAAACATCATGGGGGAAGCGGTGATCGCCGAAGTATCGACTCAACTATCAGAGGTAGTTG
GCGTCATCGAGCGCCATCTCGAACCGACGTTGCTGGCCGTACATTTGTACGGCTCCGCAGTGGATGGCGG
CCTGAAGCCACACAGTGATATTGATTTGCTGGTTACGGTGACCGTAAGGCTTGATGAAACAACGCGGCGA
GCTTTGATCAACGACCTTTTGGAAACTTCGGCTTCCCCTGGAGAGAGCGAGATTCTCCGCGCTGTAGAAG
TCACCATTGTTGTGCACGACGACATCATTCCGTGGCGTTATCCAGCTAAGCGCGAACTGCAATTTGGAGA
ATGGCAGCGCAATGACATTCTTGCAGGTATCTTCGAGCCAGCCACGATCGACATTGATCTGGCTATCTTG
CTGACAAAAGCAAGAGAACATAGCGTTGCCTTGGTAGGTCCAGCGGCGGAGGAACTCTTTGATCCGGTTC
CTGAACAGGATCTATTTGAGGCGCTAAATGAAACCTTAACGCTATGGAACTCGCCGCCCGACTGGGCTGG
CGATGAGCGAAATGTAGTGCTTACGTTGTCCCGCATTTGGTACAGCGCAGTAACCGGCAAAATCGCGCCG
AAGGATGTCGCTGCCGACTGGGCAATGGAGCGCCTGCCGGCCCAGTATCAGCCCGTCATACTTGAAGCTA
GACAGGCTTATCTTGGACAAGAAGAAGATCGCTTGGCCTCGCGCGCAGATCAGTTGGAAGAATTTGTCCA
CTACGTGAAAGGCGAGATCACCAAGGTAGTCGGCAAATAATGTCTAGCTAGAAATTCGTTCAAGCCGACG
CCGCTTCGCGGCGCGGCTTAACTCAAGCGTTAGATGCACTAAGCACATAATTGCTCACAGCCAAACTATC
AGGTCAAGTCTGCTTTTATTATTTTTAAGCGTGCATAATAAGCCCTACACAAATTGGGAGATATATCATG
CATGACCAAAATCCCTTAACGTGAGTTTTCGTTCCACTGAGCGTCAGACCCCGTAGAAAAGATCAAAGGA
TCTTCTTGAGATCCTTTTTTTCTGCGCGTAATCTGCTGCTTGCAAACAAAAAAACCACCGCTACCAGCGG
TGGTTTGTTTGCCGGATCAAGAGCTACCAACTCTTTTTCCGAAGGTAACTGGCTTCAGCAGAGCGCAGAT
ACCAAATACTGTCCTTCTAGTGTAGCCGTAGTTAGGCCACCACTTCAAGAACTCTGTAGCACCGCCTACA
TACCTCGCTCTGCTAATCCTGTTACCAGTGGCTGCTGCCAGTGGCGATAAGTCGTGTCTTACCGGGTTGG
ACTCAAGACGATAGTTACCGGATAAGGCGCAGCGGTCGGGCTGAACGGGGGGTTCGTGCACACAGCCCAG
CTTGGAGCGAACGACCTACACCGAACTGAGATACCTACAGCGTGAGCTATGAGAAAGCGCCACGCTTCCC
GAAGGGAGAAAGGCGGACAGGTATCCGGTAAGCGGCAGGGTCGGAACAGGAGAGCGCACGAGGGAGCTTC
CAGGGGGAAACGCCTGGTATCTTTATAGTCCTGTCGGGTTTCGCCACCTCTGACTTGAGCGTCGATTTTT
GTGATGCTCGTCAGGGGGGCGGAGCCTATGGAAAAACGCCAGCAACGCGGCCTTTTTACGGTTCCTGGCC
TTTTGCTGGCCTTTTGCTCACATGTTCTTTCCTGCGTTATCCCCTGATTCTGTGGATAACCGTATTACCG
CCTTTGAGTGAGCTGATACCGCTCGCCGCAGCCGAACGACCGAGCGCAGCGAGTCAGTGAGCGAGGAAGC
GGAAGAGCGCCTGATGCGGTATTTTCTCCTTACGCATCTGTGCGGTATTTCACACCGCATATGGTGCACT
CTCAGTACAATCTGCTCTGATGCCGCATAGTTAAGCCAGTATACACTCCGCTATCGCTACGTGACTGGGT
CATGGCTGCGCCCCGACACCCGCCAACACCCGCTGACGCGCCCTGACGGGCTTGTCTGCTCCCGGCATCC
GCTTACAGACAAGCTGTGACCGTCTCCGGGAGCTGCATGTGTCAGAGGTTTTCACCGTCATCACCGAAAC
GCGCGAGGCAGGGTGCCTTGATGTGGGCGCCGGCGGTCGAGTGGCGACGGCGCGGCTTGTCCGCGCCCTG
GTAGATTGCCTGGCCGTAGGCCAGCCATTTTTGAGCGGCCAGCGGCCGCGATAGGCCGACGCGAAGCGGC
GGGGCGTAGGGAGCGCAGCGACCGAAGGGTAGGCGCTTTTTGCAGCTCTTCGGCTGTGCGCTGGCCAGAC
AGTTATGCACAGGCCAGGCGGGTTTTAAGAGTTTTAATAAGTTTTAAAGAGTTTTAGGCGGAAAAATCGC
CTTTTTTCTCTTTTATATCAGTCACTTACATGTGTGACCGGTTCCCAATGTACGGCTTTGGGTTCCCAAT
GTACGGGTTCCGGTTCCCAATGTACGGCTTTGGGTTCCCAATGTACGTGCTATCCACAGGAAAGAGACCT
TTTCGACCTTTTTCCCCTGCTAGGGCAATTTGCCCTAGCATCTGCTCCGTACATTAGGAACCGGCGGATG
CTTCGCCCTCGATCAGGTTGCGGTAGCGCATGACTAGGATCGGGCCAGCCTGCCCCGCCTCCTCCTTCAA
ATCGTACTCCGGCAGGTCATTTGACCCGATCAGCTTGCGCACGGTGAAACAGAACTTCTTGAACTCTCCG
GCGCTGCCACTGCGTTCGTAGATCGTCTTGAACAACCATCTGGCTTCTGCCTTGCCTGCGGCGCGGCGTG
CCAGGCGGTAGAGAAAACGGCCGATGCCGGGATCGATCAAAAAGTAATCGGGGTGAACCGTCAGCACGTC
CGGGTTCTTGCCTTCTGTGATCTCGCGGTACATCCAATCAGCTAGCTCGATCTCGATGTACTCCGGCCGC
CCGGTTTCGCTCTTTACGATCTTGTAGCGGCTAATCAAGGCTTCACCCTCGGATACCGTCACCAGGCGGC
CGTTCTTGGCCTTCTTCGTACGCTGCATGGCAACGTGCGTGGTGTTTAACCGAATGCAGGTTTCTACCAG
GTCGTCTTTCTGCTTTCCGCCATCGGCTCGCCGGCAGAACTTGAGTACGTCCGCAACGTGTGGACGGAAC
ACGCGGCCGGGCTTGTCTCCCTTCCCTTCCCGGTATCGGTTCATGGATTCGGTTAGATGGGAAACCGCCA
TCAGTACCAGGTCGTAATCCCACACACTGGCCATGCCGGCCGGCCCTGCGGAAACCTCTACGTGCCCGTC
TGGAAGCTCGTAGCGGATCACCTCGCCAGCTCGTCGGTCACGCTTCGACAGACGGAAAACGGCCACGTCC
ATGATGCTGCGACTATCGCGGGTGCCCACGTCATAGAGCATCGGAACGAAAAAATCTGGTTGCTCGTCGC
CCTTGGGCGGCTTCCTAATCGACGGCGCACCGGCTGCCGGCGGTTGCCGGGATTCTTTGCGGATTCGATC
AGCGGCCGCTTGCCACGATTCACCGGGGCGTGCTTCTGCCTCGATGCGTTGCCGCTGGGCGGCCTGCGCG
GCCTTCAACTTCTCCACCAGGTCATCACCCAGCGCCGCGCCGATTTGTACCGGGCCGGATGGTTTGCGAC
CGCTCACGCCGATTCCTCGGGCTTGGGGGTTCCAGTGCCATTGCAGGGCCGGCAGACAACCCAGCCGCTT
ACGCCTGGCCAACCGCCCGTTCCTCCACACATGGGGCATTCCACGGCGTCGGTGCCTGGTTGTTCTTGAT
TTTCCATGCCGCCTCCTTTAGCCGCTAAAATTCATCTACTCATTTATTCATTTGCTCATTTACTCTGGTA
GCTGCGCGATGTATTCAGATAGCAGCTCGGTAATGGTCTTGCCTTGGCGTACCGCGTACATCTTCAGCTT
GGTGTGATCCTCCGCCGGCAACTGAAAGTTGACCCGCTTCATGGCTGGCGTGTCTGCCAGGCTGGCCAAC
GTTGCAGCCTTGCTGCTGCGTGCGCTCGGACGGCCGGCACTTAGCGTGTTTGTGCTTTTGCTCATTTTCT
CTTTACCTCATTAACTCAAATGAGTTTTGATTTAATTTCAGCGGCCAGCGCCTGGACCTCGCGGGCAGCG
TCGCCCTCGGGTTCTGATTCAAGAACGGTTGTGCCGGCGGCGGCAGTGCCTGGGTAGCTCACGCGCTGCG
TGATACGGGACTCAAGAATGGGCAGCTCGTACCCGGCCAGCGCCTCGGCAACCTCACCGCCGATGCGCGT
GCCTTTGATCGCCCGCGACACGACAAAGGCCGCTTGTAGCCTTCCATCCGTGACCTCAATGCGCTGCTTA
ACCAGCTCCACCAGGTCGGCGGTGGCCCATATGTCGTAAGGGCTTGGCTGCACCGGAATCAGCACGAAGT
CGGCTGCCTTGATCGCGGACACAGCCAAGTCCGCCGCCTGGGGCGCTCCGTCGATCACTACGAAGTCGCG
CCGGCCGATGGCCTTCACGTCGCGGTCAATCGTCGGGCGGTCGATGCCGACAACGGTTAGCGGTTGATCT
TCCCGCACGGCCGCCCAATCGCGGGCACTGCCCTGGGGATCGGAATCGACTAACAGAACATCGGCCCCGG
CGAGTTGCAGGGCGCGGGCTAGATGGGTTGCGATGGTCGTCTTGCCTGACCCGCCTTTCTGGTTAAGTAC
AGCGATAACCTTCATGCGTTCCCCTTGCGTATTTGTTTATTTACTCATCGCATCATATACGCAGCGACCG
CATGACGCAAGCTGTTTTACTCAAATACACATCACCTTTTTAGACGGCGGCGCTCGGTTTCTTCAGCGGC
CAAGCTGGCCGGCCAGGCCGCCAGCTTGGCATCAGACAAACCGGCCAGGATTTCATGCAGCCGCACGGTT
GAGACGTGCGCGGGCGGCTCGAACACGTACCCGGCCGCGATCATCTCCGCCTCGATCTCTTCGGTAATGA
AAAACGGTTCGTCCTGGCCGTCCTGGTGCGGTTTCATGCTTGTTCCTCTTGGCGTTCATTCTCGGCGGCC
GCCAGGGCGTCGGCCTCGGTCAATGCGTCCTCACGGAAGGCACCGCGCCGCCTGGCCTCGGTGGGCGTCA
CTTCCTCGCTGCGCTCAAGTGCGCGGTACAGGGTCGAGCGATGCACGCCAAGCAGTGCAGCCGCCTCTTT
CACGGTGCGGCCTTCCTGGTCGATCAGCTCGCGGGCGTGCGCGATCTGTGCCGGGGTGAGGGTAGGGCGG
GGGCCAAACTTCACGCCTCGGGCCTTGGCGGCCTCGCGCCCGCTCCGGGTGCGGTCGATGATTAGGGAAC
GCTCGAACTCGGCAATGCCGGCGAACACGGTCAACACCATGCGGCCGGCCGGCGTGGTGGTGTCGGCCCA
CGGCTCTGCCAGGCTACGCAGGCCCGCGCCGGCCTCCTGGATGCGCTCGGCAATGTCCAGTAGGTCGCGG
GTGCTGCGGGCCAGGCGGTCTAGCCTGGTCACTGTCACAACGTCGCCAGGGCGTAGGTGGTCAAGCATCC
TGGCCAGCTCCGGGCGGTCGCGCCTGGTGCCGGTGATCTTCTCGGAAAACAGCTTGGTGCAGCCGGCCGC
GTGCAGTTCGGCCCGTTGGTTGGTCAAGTCCTGGTCGTCGGTGCTGACGCGGGCATAGCCCAGCAGGCCA
GCGGCGGCGCTCTTGTTCATGGCGTAATGTCTCCGGTTCTAGTCGCAAGTATTCTACTTTATGCGACTAA
AACACGCGACAAGAAAACGCCAGGAAAAGGGCAGGGCGGCAGCCTGTCGCGTAACTTAGGACTTGTGCGA
CATGTCGTTTTCAGAAGACGGCTGCACTGAACGTCAGAAGCCGACTGCACTATAGCAGCGGAGGGGTTGG
ATCAAAGTACTTTAAAGTACTTTAAAGTACTTTAAAGTACTTTGATCCCGAGGGGAACCCTGTGGTTGGC
ATGCACATACAAATGGACGAACGGATAAACCTTTTCACGCCCTTTTAAATATCCGATTATTCTAATAAAC
GCTCTTTTCTCTTAGGTTTACCCGCCAATATATCCTGTCAAACACTGATAGTTTAAACTGAAGGCGGGAA
ACGACAATCTGATCCAAGCTCAAGCTAAGCTTGAGCTCTCCCATATGGTCGACTAGAGCCAAGCTGATCT
CCTTTGCCCCGGAGATCACCATGGACGACTTTCTCTATCTCTACGATCTAGGAAGAAAGTTCGACGGAGA
AGGTGACGATACCATGTTCACCACCGATAATGAGAAGATTAGCCTCTTCAATTTCAGAAAGAATGCTGAC
CCACAGATGGTTAGAGAGGCCTACGCGGCAGGTCTCATCAAGACGATCTACCCGAGTAATAATCTCCAGG
AGATCAAATACCTTCCCAAGAAGGTTAAAGATGCAGTCAAAAGATTCAGGACTAACTGCATCAAGAACAC
AGAGAAAGATATATTTCTCAAGATCAGAAGTACTATTCCAGTATGGACGATTCAAGGCTTGCTTCATAAA
CCAAGGCAAGTAATAGAGATTGGAGTCTCTAAGAAAGTAGTTCCTACTGAATCAAAGGCCATGGAGTCAA
AAATTCAGATCGAGGATCTAACAGAACTCGCCGTGAAGACTGGCGAACAGTTCATACAGAGTCTTTTACG
ACTCAATGACAAGAAGAAAATCTTCGTCAACATGGTGGAGCACGACACTCTCGTCTACTCCAAGAATATC
AAAGATACAGTCTCAGAAGACCAAAGGGCTAT
Features (pLannotate 1.2.2; 25 found; start..end, strand, type, name):
      1..345     +  promoter       CaMV 35S promoter: strong constitutive promoter from cauliflower mosaic virus
    298..344     +  promoter       minimal CaMV 35S promoter: minimal 35S promoter from cauliflower mosaic virus
    377..402     +  misc_feature   TMV Ω (fragment): translational enhancer from the tobacco mosaic virus 5'-leader sequence (Gallie et al., 1988)
    445..469     +  protein_bind   attB1: mutant version of attB; recombination site for the Gateway® BP reaction BP Clonase™
    472..1188    +  CDS            EGFP: EGFP is a basic (constitutively fluorescent) green fluorescent protein published in 1996, derived from Aequorea victoria. It is reported to be a rapidly-maturing weak dimer with moderate acid sensitivity.
   2055..2079    -  protein_bind   attB2: mutant version of attB; recombination site for the Gateway® BP reaction BP Clonase™
   2150..2309    +  polyA_signal   CaMV poly(A) signal (fragment): cauliflower mosaic virus polyadenylation signal
   2336..2358    -  misc_feature   MCS (fragment): pUC18/19 multiple cloning site
   2451..2630    +  promoter       NOS promoter: nopaline synthase promoter
   2666..3688    +  CDS            hph: KHYB_ECOLX - Experimental evidence at protein level: Swiss-Prot protein existence level 1. The aminoglycoside phosphotransferases achieve inactivation of their antibiotic substrates by phosphorylation. Only phosphorylates hygromycin and closely related compounds such as demethyl analogs and destomycin. From Escherichia coli.
   3709..3873    +  CDS            yokD (fragment): YOKD_BACSU - Experimental evidence at protein level: Swiss-Prot protein existence level 1. May contribute to antibiotic resistance. From Bacillus subtilis (strain 168).
   3889..4141    +  terminator     NOS terminator: nopaline synthase terminator and poly(A) signal
   4234..4258    -  misc_feature   LB T-DNA repeat: left border repeat from nopaline C58 T-DNA
   4517..4540    +  promoter       Pc promoter (fragment): intI1 (promoter lies within the coding sequence); class 1 integron promoter
   4716..4772    +  CDS            GmR (fragment): gentamycin acetyltransferase; aacC1; confers resistance to gentamycin
   4783..5570    +  CDS            SmR (fragment): aminoglycoside adenylyltransferase (Murphy, 1985); aadA; confers resistance to spectinomycin and streptomycin
   5816..6404    +  rep_origin     ori: high-copy-number ColE1/pMB1/pBR322/pUC origin of replication
   6590..6730    -  misc_feature   bom: basis of mobility region from pBR322
   6832..6871    -  CDS            rop (fragment): Rop protein, which maintains plasmids at low copy number; rop
   7074..7268    -  rep_origin     pVS1 oriV: origin of replication for the Pseudomonas plasmid pVS1 (Heeb et al., 2000)
   7334..8407    -  CDS            pVS1 RepA: replication protein from the Pseudomonas plasmid pVS1 (Heeb et al., 2000)
   8836..9465    -  CDS            pVS1 StaA: stability protein from the Pseudomonas plasmid pVS1 (Heeb et al., 2000)
  10025..10426   -  CDS            Y4CG_SINFN (fragment): Protein inferred from homology: Swiss-Prot protein existence level 3. From Sinorhizobium fredii (strain NBRC 101917 / NGR234).
  10796..10820   -  misc_feature   RB T-DNA repeat: right border repeat from nopaline C58 T-DNA
  10869..11510   +  CDS            IBMP_CAMVB (fragment): Experimental evidence at protein level: Swiss-Prot protein existence level 1. Enhances the ribosomal termination-reinitiation event leading to the translation of major open reading frames on the polycistronic viral RNAs. From Cauliflower mosaic virus (strain Bari 1) (CaMV).
