[The description below was written by a language model from this plasmid's Addgene catalogue record and pLannotate feature annotations shown in this document.]
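Description:
GFP-PK1Dexp is a plant expression construct built by Gateway cloning in the binary T-DNA vector pH7WG2. It carries a fluorescently tagged maize (Zea mays) protein, MLKG1, which the deposit describes as a component of the plant nuclear envelope LINC complex. The backbone has two replication systems. A ColE1/pBR322-type origin, with a bom site, supports propagation in E. coli, and the catalogue lists the plasmid as low copy. The pVS1 oriV, RepA and StaA functions are the usual module for stable maintenance in Agrobacterium. Bacterial selection is by spectinomycin through the aadA (SmR) adenylyltransferase gene. The short GmR, rop and yokD hits in the table are fragments rather than functional markers.

The payload lies between the nopaline-type right and left T-DNA border repeats. A CaMV 35S promoter is followed by a fragment of the TMV Ω translational enhancer and drives an open reading frame bounded by attB1 and attB2, the sites left by Gateway recombination. EGFP begins immediately after attB1. According to the catalogue it is part of an N-terminal eGFP-FLAG-HA tag fused to MLKG1. The FLAG, HA and MLKG1 segments are not individually annotated, but they presumably occupy the unannotated stretch between EGFP and attB2. A CaMV polyadenylation signal ends the transcript. The CaMV-derived hit flagged just upstream of the promoter is probably viral sequence flanking the 35S region. Also within the T-DNA, a NOS promoter–hph–NOS terminator cassette confers hygromycin resistance for selecting transformed plant cells. The stated purpose is constitutive expression of the GFP fusion in plant cells for cell biology, and the epitope tags would additionally allow antibody-based detection.
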