Addgene plasmid #130834: GFP-PK1Dexp
Purpose: Expression of plant LINC fluorescent fusion protein for cell biology
Depositing lab: Hank Bass. Depositing organization: Florida State University, Tallahassee. Publication: Identification and characterization of genes encoding the nuclear envelope LINC complex in the monocot species Zea mays. Gumber HK, McKenna JF, Estrada AL, Tolmie AF, Graumann K, Bass HW. J Cell Sci. 2019 Feb 11;132(3). pii: jcs.221390. doi: 10.1242/jcs.221390. PubMed 30659121.
Backbone
  Vector backbone: pH7WG2
  Vector type: Plant Expression
Growth in bacteria
  Bacterial resistance: Spectinomycin, 50 μg/mL
  Growth temperature: 37°C
  Growth strain: DH5alpha
  Copy number: Low Copy
Gene/Insert
  Gene/Insert name: MLKG1
  Species: Zea mays (maize)
  Promoter: CaMV 35S
  Tag / fusion protein: eGFP-FLAG-HA (N terminal on insert)
  Cloning method: Gateway Cloning
  Sequencing primers: 5′ ATGGTCTCCAAGGGGGAGG; 3′ TGCGGACTCTAGCATGGCCG
Terms and licenses: Academic/Nonprofit Terms; Industry Terms
How to cite: GFP-PK1Dexp was a gift from Hank Bass (Addgene plasmid # 130834 ; http://n2t.net/addgene:130834 ; RRID:Addgene_130834)
